Addgene plasmid #183984: huntingtin:TOC031-A07:C246751
Purpose: Baculovirus expression for structure determination. May not contain entire coding region of gene.
Depositing lab: Cheryl Arrowsmith. Depositing organization: University of Toronto.
Backbone
  Vector backbone: pBacMam2-DiEx-LIC-C-flag
  Backbone manufacturer: Plasmid #111752
  Vector type: Baculovirus Expresssion
Growth in bacteria
  Bacterial resistance: Ampicillin, 100 μg/mL
  Growth temperature: 37°C
  Growth strain: DH5alpha
  Copy number: High Copy
Gene/Insert
  Gene/Insert name: HTT (alt name: HTT_V2095-V3138)
  Species: H. sapiens (human)
  Insert size (bp): 3132
  Entrez Gene: HTT (a.k.a. HD, IT15, LOMARS)
  Promoter: CMV and P10
  Tag / fusion protein: Flag (C terminal on insert)
  Cloning method: Ligation Independent Cloning
  Sequencing primers: 5′ pFBM-F:caaaatgtcgtaacaactccgc; 3′ pFBM-R: tagttaagaataccagtcaatctttcac
Terms and licenses: Academic/Nonprofit Terms; Industry Terms: Not Available to Industry
Depositor comments: SGC Clone Sample ID: huntingtin:TOC031-A07:C246751.
How to cite: huntingtin:TOC031-A07:C246751 was a gift from Cheryl Arrowsmith (Addgene plasmid # 183984 ; http://n2t.net/addgene:183984 ; RRID:Addgene_183984)
