[The description below was written by a language model from this plasmid's Addgene catalogue record and pLannotate feature annotations shown in this document.]
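Description:
huntingtin:TOC031-A07:C246751 is a baculovirus transfer plasmid built on the pBacMam2-DiEx-LIC-C-flag backbone, carrying a C-terminal portion of human huntingtin (HTT, residues V2095–V3138; about 3.1 kb) rather than the full coding region. It was made for recombinant protein production for structure determination. In bacteria it replicates from a high-copy ColE1/pUC-type origin and is selected with ampicillin through the bla gene; an f1 origin is also present.

The HTT fragment, inserted by ligation-independent cloning, sits downstream of two promoters in tandem: the CMV immediate early enhancer/promoter followed by the baculoviral p10 promoter. This dual arrangement allows the same cassette to be expressed in insect cells via p10 or in mammalian cells via CMV after BacMam-style baculovirus transduction. The catalogue lists a C-terminal Flag tag. The feature table shows FLAG-like matches just after the insert, plus a short His-like match and a second FLAG-like match further downstream, but it does not show whether those later matches are translated. A WPRE fragment and an SV40 polyadenylation signal follow, which should enhance transcript processing and expression.

The expression cassette lies between Tn7L and Tn7R mini-transposon ends, together with a gentamicin resistance gene and an HSV TK poly(A) signal. This layout is typical of vectors that use Tn7 transposition to move the cassette and gentamicin marker into a baculovirus bacmid in E. coli, and the bacmid is then used to generate recombinant virus. A few short annotations, such as a truncated HIV-1 LTR fragment, an SV40 large T fragment and lacZα, appear to be small backbone remnants rather than functional elements.
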