Features (pLannotate 1.2.2; 24 found; start..end, strand, type, name):
    545..573     -  promoter       Pc promoter: intI1 (promoter lies within the coding sequence); class 1 integron promoter
    551..910     -  CDS            YPR2_ECOLX (fragment): Protein predicted: Swiss-Prot protein existence level 4. From Escherichia coli.
   1081..1129    -  polyA_signal   HSV TK poly(A) signal: herpes simplex virus thymidine kinase polyadenylation signal (Cole and Stacy, 1985)
   1234..1613    +  enhancer       CMV enhancer: human cytomegalovirus immediate early enhancer
   1614..1817    +  promoter       CMV promoter: human cytomegalovirus (CMV) immediate early promoter
   1813..1846    +  LTR            5' LTR (truncated) (fragment): truncated 5' long terminal repeat (LTR) from HIV-1
   1864..1973    +  promoter       p10 promoter: baculovirus promoter for expression in insect cells
   1975..5139    +  CDS            HTT (fragment): HD_HUMAN - Also known as HD, IT15. Experimental evidence at protein level: Swiss-Prot protein existence level 1. [Huntingtin, myristoylated N-terminal fragment]: Promotes the formation of autophagic vesicles. From Homo sapiens (Human).
   5152..5175    +  CDS            3xFLAG (fragment): three tandem FLAG® epitope tags
   5203..5222    +  CDS            7xHis (fragment): 6xHis affinity tag
   5227..5250    +  CDS            3xFLAG (fragment): three tandem FLAG® epitope tags
   5269..5287    +  misc_feature   MCS (fragment): pBluescript multiple cloning site
   5287..5792    +  misc_feature   WPRE (fragment): woodchuck hepatitis virus posttranscriptional regulatory element
   5888..5971    +  CDS            large T antigen (fragment): large T antigen from SV40 (simian virus 40)
   5994..6128    +  polyA_signal   SV40 poly(A) signal: SV40 polyadenylation signal
   6157..6322    -  mobile_element Tn7L: mini-Tn7 element (left end of the Tn7 transposon) Tn7
   6485..6501    +  CDS            lacZα (fragment): LacZα fragment of β-galactosidase; lacZ fragment
   6506..6960    +  rep_origin     f1 ori (sequence partly withheld): f1 bacteriophage origin of replication; arrow indicates direction of (+) strand synthesis
   6986..7090    +  promoter       AmpR promoter: bla
   7091..7951    +  CDS            AmpR: β-lactamase; bla; confers resistance to ampicillin, carbenicillin, and related antibiotics
   8122..8710    +  rep_origin     ori: high-copy-number ColE1/pMB1/pBR322/pUC origin of replication
   8896..8947    -  misc_feature   bom (fragment): basis of mobility region from pBR322
   9015..9239    -  mobile_element Tn7R: mini-Tn7 element (right end of the Tn7 transposon) Tn7
   9306..356     -  CDS            GmR (across the origin): gentamycin acetyltransferase; aacC1; confers resistance to gentamycin
>Addgene plasmid #183984 | huntingtin:TOC031-A07:C246751 | addgene full sequence | sequence record 361421 | Addgene NGS Result
CTCCGGTGCTCGCCGGAGACTGCGAGATCATAGATATAGATCTCACTACGCGGCTGCTCAAACTTGGGCA
GAACGTAAGCCGCGAGAGCGCCAACAACCGCTTCTTGGTCGAAGGCAGCAAGCGCGATGAATGTCTTACT
ACGGAGCAAGTTCCCGAGGTAATCGGAGTCCGGCTGATGTTGGGAGTAGGTGGCTACGTCTCCGAACTCA
CGACCGAAAAGATCAAGAGCAGCCCGCATGGATTTGACTTGGTCAGGGCCGAGCCTACATGTGCGAATGA
TGCCCATACTTGAGCCACCTAACTTTGTTTTAGGGCGACTGCCCTGCTGCGTAACATCGTTGCTGCTGCG
TAACATCGTTGCTGCTCCATAACATCAAACATCGACCCACGGCGTAACGCGCTTGCTGCTTGGATGCCCG
AGGCATAGACTGTACAAAAAAACAGTCATAACAAGCCATGAAAACCGCCACTGCGCCGTTACCACCGCTG
CGTTCGGTCAAGGTTCTGGACCAGTTGCGTGAGCGCATACGCTACTTGCATTACAGTTTACGAACCGAAC
AGGCTTATGTCAACTGGGTTCGTGCCTTCATCCGTTTCCACGGTGTGCGTCACCCGGCAACCTTGGGCAG
CAGCGAAGTCGAGGCATTTCTGTCCTGGCTGGCGAACGAGCGCAAGGTTTCGGTCTCCACGCATCGTCAG
GCATTGGCGGCCTTGCTGTTCTTCTACGGCAAGGTGCTGTGCACGGATCTGCCCTTGCTTCAGGAGATCG
GTAGACCTCGGCCGTCGCGGCGCTTGCCGGTGGTGCTGACCCCGGATGAAGTGGTTCGCATCCTCGGTTT
TCTGGAAGGCGAGCATCGTTTGTTCGCCCAGGACTCTAGCTATAGTTCTAGTGGTTGGCTACGTACCCGT
AGTGGCTATGGCAGGGCTTGCCGCCCCGACGTTGGCTGCGAGCCCTGGGCCTTCACCCGAACTTGGGGGT
TGGGGTGGGGAAAAGGAAGAAACGCGGGCGTATTGGTCCCAATGGGGTCTCGGTGGGGTATCGACAGAGT
GCCAGCCCTGGGACCGAACCCCGCGTTTATGAACAAACGACCCAACACCCGTGCGTTTTATTCTGTCTTT
TTATTGCCGTCATAGCGCGGGTTCCTTCCGGTATTGTCTCCTTCCGTGTTTCAGTTAGCCTCCCCCATCT
CCCGGTACCGCATGCGGATCTGTACGGGCCAGATATACGCGTTGACATTGATTATTGACTAGTTATTAAT
AGTAATCAATTACGGGGTCATTAGTTCATAGCCCATATATGGAGTTCCGCGTTACATAACTTACGGTAAA
TGGCCCGCCTGGCTGACCGCCCAACGACCCCCGCCCATTGACGTCAATAATGACGTATGTTCCCATAGTA
ACGCCAATAGGGACTTTCCATTGACGTCAATGGGTGGAGTATTTACGGTAAACTGCCCACTTGGCAGTAC
ATCAAGTGTATCATATGCCAAGTACGCCCCCTATTGACGTCAATGACGGTAAATGGCCCGCCTGGCATTA
TGCCCAGTACATGACCTTATGGGACTTTCCTACTTGGCAGTACATCTACGTATTAGTCATCGCTATTACC
ATGGTGATGCGGTTTTGGCAGTACATCAATGGGCGTGGATAGCGGTTTGACTCACGGGGATTTCCAAGTC
TCCACCCCATTGACGTCAATGGGAGTTTGTTTTGGCACCAAAATCAACGGGACTTTCCAAAATGTCGTAA
CAACTCCGCCCCATTGACGCAAATGGGCGGTAGGCGTGTACGGTGGGAGGTCTATATAAGCAGAGCTCTC
TGGCTAACTAGAGAACCCACTGCTTACTGGCTTATCGAATACGGACCTTTAATTCAACCCAACACAATAT
ATTATAGTTAAATAAGAATTATTATCAAATCATTTGTATATTAATTAAAATACTATACTGTAAATTACAT
TTTATTTACAATCACTCGACGGATCCTTAAGAAGGAGATATACTATGGTGAGTCCGGACAAAGACTGGTA
CGTTCATCTTGTCAAATCCCAGTGTTGGACCAGGTCAGATTCTGCACTGCTGGAAGGTGCAGAGCTGGTG
AATCGGATTCCTGCTGAAGATATGAATGCCTTCATGATGAACTCGGAGTTCAACCTAAGCCTGCTAGCTC
CATGCTTAAGCCTAGGGATGAGTGAAATTTCTGGTGGCCAGAAGAGTGCCCTTTTTGAAGCAGCCCGTGA
GGTGACTCTGGCCCGTGTGAGCGGCACCGTGCAGCAGCTCCCTGCTGTCCATCATGTCTTCCAGCCCGAG
CTGCCTGCAGAACCGGCGGCCTACTGGAGCAAGTTGAATGATCTGTTTGGGGATGCTGCACTGTATCAGT
CCCTGCCCACTCTGGCCCGGGCCCTGGCACAGTACCTGGTGGTGGTCTCCAAACTGCCCAGTCATTTGCA
CCTTCCTCCTGAGAAAGAGAAGGACATTGTGAAATTCGTGGTGGCAACCCTTGAGGCCCTGTCCTGGCAT
TTGATCCATGAGCAGATCCCGCTGAGTCTGGATCTCCAGGCAGGGCTGGACTGCTGCTGCCTGGCCCTGC
AGCTGCCTGGCCTCTGGAGCGTGGTCTCCTCCACAGAGTTTGTGACCCACGCCTGCTCCCTCATCCACTG
TGTGCACTTCATCCTGGAGGCCGTTGCAGTGCAGCCTGGAGAGCAGCTTCTTAGTCCAGAAAGAAGGACA
AATACCCCAAAAGCCATCAGCGAGGAGGAGGAGGAAGTAGATCCAAACACACAGAATCCTAAGTATATCA
CTGCAGCCTGTGAGATGGTGGCAGAAATGGTGGAGTCTCTGCAGTCGGTGTTGGCCTTGGGTCATAAAAG
GAATAGCGGCGTGCCGGCGTTTCTCACGCCATTGCTCAGGAACATCATCATCAGCCTGGCCCGCCTGCCC
CTTGTCAACAGCTACACACGTGTGCCCCCACTGGTGTGGAAGCTTGGATGGTCACCCAAACCGGGAGGGG
ATTTTGGCACAGCATTCCCTGAGATCCCCGTGGAGTTCCTCCAGGAAAAGGAAGTCTTTAAGGAGTTCAT
CTACCGCATCAACACACTAGGCTGGACCAGTCGTACTCAGTTTGAAGAAACTTGGGCCACCCTCCTTGGT
GTCCTGGTGACGCAGCCCCTCGTGATGGAGCAGGAGGAGAGCCCACCAGAAGAAGACACAGAGAGGACCC
AGATCAACGTCCTGGCCGTGCAGGCCATCACCTCACTGGTGCTCAGTGCAATGACTGTGCCTGTGGCCGG
CAACCCAGCTGTAAGCTGCTTGGAGCAGCAGCCCCGGAACAAGCCTCTGAAAGCTCTCGACACCAGGTTT
GGGAGGAAGCTGAGCATTATCAGAGGGATTGTGGAGCAAGAGATTCAAGCAATGGTTTCAAAGAGAGAGA
ATATTGCCACCCATCATTTATATCAGGCATGGGATCCTGTCCCTTCTCTGTCTCCGGCTACTACAGGTGC
CCTCATCAGCCACGAGAAGCTGCTGCTGCAGATCAACCCCGAGCGGGAGCTGGGGAGCATGAGCTACAAA
CTCGGCCAGGTGTCCATACACTCCGTGTGGCTAGGGAACAGCATCACACCCCTGAGGGAGGAGGAATGGG
ACGAGGAAGAGGAGGAGGAGGCCGACGCCCCTGCACCTTCGTCACCACCCACGTCTCCAGTCAACTCCAG
GAAACACCGGGCTGGAGTTGACATCCACTCCTGTTCGCAGTTTTTGCTTGAGTTGTACAGCCGCTGGATC
CTGCCGTCCAGCTCAGCCAGGAGGACCCCGGCCATCCTGATCAGTGAGGTGGTCAGATCCCTTCTAGTGG
TCTCAGACTTGTTCACCGAGCGCAACCAGTTTGAGCTGATGTATGTGACGCTGACAGAACTGCGAAGGGT
GCACCCTTCAGAAGACGAGATCCTCGCTCAGTACCTGGTGCCTGCCACCTGCAAGGCAGCTGCCGTCCTT
GGGATGGACAAGGCCGTGGCGGAGCCTGTCAGCCGCCTGCTGGAGAGCACGCTCAGGAGCAGCCACCTGC
CCAGCAGGGTTGGAGCCCTGCACGGCATCCTCTATGTGCTGGAGTGCGACCTGCTGGACGACACTGCCAA
GCAGCTCATCCCGGTCATCAGCGACTATCTCCTCTCCAACCTGAAAGGGATCGCCCACTGCGTGAACATT
CACAGCCAGCAGCACGTACTGGTCATGTGTGCCACTGCGTTTTACCTCATTGAGAACTATCCTCTGGACG
TAGGGCCGGAATTTTCAGCATCAATAATACAGATGTGTGGGGTGATGCTGTCTGGAAGTGAGGAGTCCAC
CCCCTCCATCATTTACCACTGTGCCCTCAGAGGCCTGGAGCGCCTCCTGCTCTCTGAGCAGCTCTCCCGC
CTGGATGCAGAATCGCTGGTCAAGCTGAGTGTGGACAGAGTGAACGTGCACAGCCCGCACCGGGCCATGG
CGGCTCTGGGCCTGATGCTCACCTGCATGTACACAGGAAAGGAGAAAGTCAGTCCGGGTAGAACTTCAGA
CCCTAATCCTGCAGCCCCCGACAGCGAGTCAGTGATTGTTGCTATGGAGCGGGTATCTGTTCTTTTTGAT
AGGATCAGGAAAGGCTTTCCTTGTGAAGCCAGAGTGGTGGCCAGGATCCTGCCCCAGTTTCTAGACGACT
TCTTCCCACCCCAGGACATCATGAACAAAGTCATCGGAGAGTTTCTGTCCAACCAGCAGCCATACCCCCA
GTTCATGGCCACCGTGGTGTATAAGGTGTTTCAGACTCTGCACAGCACCGGGCAGTCGTCCATGGTCCGG
GACTGGGTCATGCTGTCCCTCTCCAACTTCACGCAGAGGGCCCCGGTCGCCATGGCCACGTGGAGCCTCT
CCTGCTTCTTTGTCAGCGCGTCCACCAGCCCGTGGGTCGCGGCGATCCTCCCACATGTCATCAGCAGGAT
GGGCAAGCTGGAGCAGGTGGACGTGAACCTTTTCTGCCTGGTCGCCACAGACTTCTACAGACACCAGATA
GAGGAGGAGCTCGACCGCAGGGCCTTCCAGTCTGTGCTTGAGGTGGTTGCAGCCCCAGGAAGCCCATATC
ACCGGCTGCTGACTTGTTTACGAAATGTCGGCGGGTCCGGGGATTACAAGGATGACGACGATAAGTGAAA
CCTCTACTTCCAATCGCACCATCATCACCATCACCATCACCACCATGATTACAAGGATGACGACGATAAG
TGAGGCGGCCGCCAACTTGATATCAAGCTTATCGATAATCAACCTCTGGATTACAAAATTTGTGAAAGAT
TGACTGGTATTCTTAACTATGTTGCTCCTTTTACGCTATGTGGATACGCTGCTTTAATGCCTTTGTATCA
TGCTATTGCTTCCCGTATGGCTTTCATTTTCTCCTCCTTGTATAAATCCTGGTTGCTGTCTCTTTATGAG
GAGTTGTGGCCCGTTGTCAGGCAACGTGGCGTGGTGTGCACTGTGTTTGCTGACGCAACCCCCACTGGTT
GGGGCATTGCCACCACCTGTCAGCTCCTTTCCGGGACTTTCGCTTTCCCCCTCCCTATTGCCACGGCGGA
ACTCATCGCCGCCTGCCTTGCCCGCTGCTGGACAGGGGCTCGGCTGTTGGGCACTGACAATTCCGTGGTG
TTGTCGGGGAAATCATCGTCCTTTCCTTGGCTGCTCGCCTGTGTTGCCACCTGGATTCTGCGCGGGACGT
CCTTCTGCTACGTCCCTTCGGCCCTCAATCCAGCGGACCTTCCTTCCCGCGGGCGCCCCCCTCCTCACGG
CGAGCGAAGCTTGTCGAGAAGTACTAGAGGATCTCTAGAGCCTGCAGTCTCGACAAGCTTGTCGAGAAGT
ACTAGAGGATCATAATCAGCCATACCACATTTGTAGAGGTTTTACTTGCTTTAAAAAACCTCCCACACCT
CCCCCTGAACCTGAAACATAAAATGAATGCAATTGTTGTTGTTAACTTGTTTATTGCAGCTTATAATGGT
TACAAATAAAGCAATAGCATCACAAATTTCACAAATAAAGCATTTTTTTCACTGCATTCTAGTTGTGGTT
TGTCCAAACTCATCAATGTATCTTATCATGTCTGGATCTGATCACTGCTTGAGCCTAGGAGATCCGAACC
AGATAAGTGAAATCTAGTTCCAAACTATTTTGTCATTTTTAATTTTCGTATTAGCTTACGACGCTACACC
CAGTTCCCATCTATTTTGTCACTCTTCCCTAAATAATCCTTAAAAACTCCATTTCCACCCCTCCCAGTTC
CCAACTATTTTGTCCGCCCACAGCGGGGCATTTTTCTTCCTGTTATGTTTTTAATCAAACATCCTGCCAA
CTCCATGTGACAAACCGTCATCTTCGGCTACTTTTTCTCTGTCACAGAATGAAAATTTTTCTGTCATCTC
TTCGTTATTAATGTTTGTAATTGACTGAATATCAACGCTTATTTGCAGCCTGAATGGCGAATGGG
[124 nt withheld, positions 6506-6629]
C
[91 nt withheld, positions 6631-6721]
A
[49 nt withheld, positions 6723-6771]
CCTTTGACGTTGGAGTCCACGTTCTT
[37 nt withheld, positions 6798-6834]
ACCCTATCTCGGTCTATTCTTTTGATTTATAAGGGATTTTGCCGATTTCGGCCTATTGGTTAAAAAATGA
GCTGATTTAACAAAAATTTAACGCGAATTTTAACAAAATATTAACGCTTACAATTTAGGTGGCACTTTTC
GGGGAAATGTGCGCGGAACCCCTATTTGTTTATTTTTCTAAATACATTCAAATATGTATCCGCTCATGAG
ACAATAACCCTGATAAATGCTTCAATAATATTGAAAAAGGAAGAGTATGAGTATTCAACATTTCCGTGTC
GCCCTTATTCCCTTTTTTGCGGCATTTTGCCTTCCTGTTTTTGCTCACCCAGAAACGCTGGTGAAAGTAA
AAGATGCTGAAGATCAGTTGGGTGCACGAGTGGGTTACATCGAACTGGATCTCAACAGCGGTAAGATCCT
TGAGAGTTTTCGCCCCGAAGAACGTTTTCCAATGATGAGCACTTTTAAAGTTCTGCTATGTGGCGCGGTA
TTATCCCGTATTGACGCCGGGCAAGAGCAACTCGGTCGCCGCATACACTATTCTCAGAATGACTTGGTTG
AGTACTCACCAGTCACAGAAAAGCATCTTACGGATGGCATGACAGTAAGAGAATTATGCAGTGCTGCCAT
AACCATGAGTGATAACACTGCGGCCAACTTACTTCTGACAACGATCGGAGGACCGAAGGAGCTAACCGCT
TTTTTGCACAACATGGGGGATCATGTAACTCGCCTTGATCGTTGGGAACCGGAGCTGAATGAAGCCATAC
CAAACGACGAGCGTGACACCACGATGCCTGTAGCAATGGCAACAACGTTGCGCAAACTATTAACTGGCGA
ACTACTTACTCTAGCTTCCCGGCAACAATTAATAGACTGGATGGAGGCGGATAAAGTTGCAGGACCACTT
CTGCGCTCGGCCCTTCCGGCTGGCTGGTTTATTGCTGATAAATCTGGAGCCGGTGAGCGTGGGTCTCGCG
GTATCATTGCAGCACTGGGGCCAGATGGTAAGCCCTCCCGTATCGTAGTTATCTACACGACGGGGAGTCA
GGCAACTATGGATGAACGAAATAGACAGATCGCTGAGATAGGTGCCTCACTGATTAAGCATTGGTAACTG
TCAGACCAAGTTTACTCATATATACTTTAGATTGATTTAAAACTTCATTTTTAATTTAAAAGGATCTAGG
TGAAGATCCTTTTTGATAATCTCATGACCAAAATCCCTTAACGTGAGTTTTCGTTCCACTGAGCGTCAGA
CCCCGTAGAAAAGATCAAAGGATCTTCTTGAGATCCTTTTTTTCTGCGCGTAATCTGCTGCTTGCAAACA
AAAAAACCACCGCTACCAGCGGTGGTTTGTTTGCCGGATCAAGAGCTACCAACTCTTTTTCCGAAGGTAA
CTGGCTTCAGCAGAGCGCAGATACCAAATACTGTTCTTCTAGTGTAGCCGTAGTTAGGCCACCACTTCAA
GAACTCTGTAGCACCGCCTACATACCTCGCTCTGCTAATCCTGTTACCAGTGGCTGCTGCCAGTGGCGAT
AAGTCGTGTCTTACCGGGTTGGACTCAAGACGATAGTTACCGGATAAGGCGCAGCGGTCGGGCTGAACGG
GGGGTTCGTGCACACAGCCCAGCTTGGAGCGAACGACCTACACCGAACTGAGATACCTACAGCGTGAGCT
ATGAGAAAGCGCCACGCTTCCCGAAGGGAGAAAGGCGGACAGGTATCCGGTAAGCGGCAGGGTCGGAACA
GGAGAGCGCACGAGGGAGCTTCCAGGGGGAAACGCCTGGTATCTTTATAGTCCTGTCGGGTTTCGCCACC
TCTGACTTGAGCGTCGATTTTTGTGATGCTCGTCAGGGGGGCGGAGCCTATGGAAAAACGCCAGCAACGC
GGCCTTTTTACGGTTCCTGGCCTTTTGCTGGCCTTTTGCTCACATGTTCTTTCCTGCGTTATCCCCTGAT
TCTGTGGATAACCGTATTACCGCCTTTGAGTGAGCTGATACCGCTCGCCGCAGCCGAACGACCGAGCGCA
GCGAGTCAGTGAGCGAGGAAGCGGAAGAGCGCCTGATGCGGTATTTTCTCCTTACGCATCTGTGCGGTAT
TTCACACCGCATAGACCAGCCGCGTAACCTGGCAAAATCGGTTACGGTTGAGTAATAAATGGATGCCCTG
CGTAAGCGGGTGTGGGCGGACAATAAAGTCTTAAACTGAACAAAATAGATCTAAACTATGACAATAAAGT
CTTAAACTAGACAGAATAGTTGTAAACTGAAATCAGTCCAGTTATGCTGTGAAAAAGCATACTGGACTTT
TGTTATGGCTAAAGCAAACTCTTCATTTTCTGAAGTGCAAATTGCCCGTCGTATTAAAGAGGGGCGTGGC
CAAGGGCATGGTAAAGACTATATTCGCGGCGTTGTGACAATTTACCGAACAACTCCGCGGCCGGGAAGCC
GATCTCGGCTTGAACGAATTGTTAGGTGGCGGTACTTGGGTCGATATCAAAGTGCATCACTTCTTCCCGT
ATGCCCAACTTTGTATAGAGAGCCACTGCGGGATCGTCACCGTAATCTGCTTGCACGTAGATCACATAAG
CACCAAGCGCGTTGGCCTCATGCTTCAAGAGATTGATGAGCGCGGTGGCAATGCCCTGC
